>Addgene plasmid #114259 | pMXBK_bFq | addgene full sequence | sequence record 225162 | Addgene NGS Result
CACTCTGTGACTTGGTCTCATGCCGGAGTGAGACCGGCCTAGCAGGTGTGAGTTTGTCAGACCAAGTTTA
CTCATATATACTTTAGATTGATTTAAAACTTCATTTTTAATTTAAAAGGATCTAGGTGAAGATCCTTTTT
GATAATCTCATGACCAAAATCCCTTAACGTGAGTTTTCGTTCCACTGAGCGTCAGACCCCGTAGAAAAGA
TCAAAGGATCTTCTTGAGATCCTTTTTTTCTGCGCGTAATCTGCTGCTTGCAAACAAAAAAACCACCGCT
ACCAGCGGTGGTTTGTTTGCCGGATCAAGAGCTACCAACTCTTTTTCCGAAGGTAACTGGCTTCAGCAGA
GCGCAGATACCAAATACTGTTCTTCTAGTGTAGCCGTAGTTAGGCCACCACTTCAAGAACTCTGTAGCAC
CGCCTACATACCTCGCTCTGCTAATCCTGTTACCAGTGGCTGCTGCCAGTGGCGATAAGTCGTGTCTTAC
CGGGTTGGACTCAAGACGATAGTTACCGGATAAGGCGCAGCGGTCGGGCTGAACGGGGGGTTCGTGCACA
CAGCCCAGCTTGGAGCGAACGACCTACACCGAACTGAGATACCTACAGCGTGAGCTATGAGAAAGCGCCA
CGCTTCCCGAAGGGAGAAAGGCGGACAGGTATCCGGTAAGCGGCAGGGTCGGAACAGGAGAGCGCACGAG
GGAGCTTCCAGGGGGAAACGCCTGGTATCTTTATAGTCCTGTCGGGTTTCGCCACCTCTGACTTGAGCGT
CGATTTTTGTGATGCTCGTCAGGGGGGCGGAGCCTATGGAAAAACGCCAGCAACGCGGCCTTTTTACGGT
TCCTGGCCTTTTGCTGGCCTTTTGCTCACATGTTCTTTCCTGCGTTATCCCCTGATTCTGTGGATAACCG
TATTACCGCCTTTGAGTGAGCTGATACCGCTCGCCGCAGCCGAACGACCGAGCGCAGCGAGTCAGTGAGC
GAGGAAGCGGAAGAGCGCCCAATACGCAAACCGCCTCTCCCCGCGCGTTGGCCGATTCATTAATGCAGCT
GGCACGACAGGTTTCCCGACTGGAAAGCGGGCAGTGAGCGCAACGCAATTAATGTGAGTTAGCTCACTCA
TTAGGCACCCCAGGCTTTACACTTTATGCTTCCGGCTCGTATGTTGTGTGGAATTGTGAGCGGATAACAA
TTTCACACAGGAAACAGCTATGACCATGATTACGCCAAGCTTGCATGCCTGCAGGTCGACTCTAGAGGAT
CCCCGGGTACCGAGCTCGAATTCACTGGCCGTCGTTTTACAACGTCGTGACTGGGAAAACCCTGGCGTTA
CCCAACTTAATCGCCTTGCAGCACATCCCCCTTTCGCCAGCTGGCGTAATAGCGAAGAGGCCCGCACCGA
TCGCCCTTCCCAACAGTTGCGCAGCCTGAATGGCGAATGGCGCCTGATGCGGTATTTTCTCCTTACGCAT
CTGTGCGGTATTTCACACCGCATATGGTGCACTCTCAGTACAATCTGCTCTGATGCCGCATAGTTAAGCC
AGCCCCGACACCCGCCAACACCCGCTGACGCGCCCTGACGGGCTTGTCTGCTCCCGGCATCCGCTTACAG
ACAAGCTGTGACAAGTACCACCTGGAACGCCAAAGGTCTCACGCTTGAGACCAAGTCACGAAGTGTGCGG
CCGCCTTCGTGCGCGGAACCCCTATTTGTTTATTTTTCTAAATACATTCAAATATGTATCCGCTCATGAG
ACAATAACCCTGATAAATGCTTCAATAATATTGAAAAAGGAAGAGTATGGCTAAAATGAGAATATCACCG
GAATTGAAAAAACTGATCGAAAAATACCGCTGCGTAAAAGATACGGAAGGAATGTCTCCTGCTAAGGTAT
ATAAGCTGGTGGGAGAAAATGAAAACCTATATTTAAAAATGACGGACAGCCGGTATAAAGGGACCACCTA
TGATGTGGAACGGGAAAAGGACATGATGCTATGGCTGGAAGGAAAGCTGCCTGTTCCAAAGGTCCTGCAC
TTTGAACGGCATGATGGCTGGAGCAATCTGCTCATGAGTGAGGCCGATGGCGTCCTTTGCTCGGAAGAGT
ATGAAGATGAACAAAGCCCTGAAAAGATTATCGAGCTGTATGCGGAGTGCATCAGGCTCTTTCACTCCAT
CGACATATCGGATTGTCCCTATACGAATAGCTTAGACAGCCGCTTAGCCGAATTGGATTACTTACTGAAT
AACGATCTGGCCGATGTGGATTGCGAAAACTGGGAAGAGGACACTCCATTTAAAGATCCGCGCGAGCTGT
ATGATTTTTTAAAGACGGAAAAGCCCGAAGAGGAACTTGTCTTTTCCCACGGCGACCTGGGAGACAGCAA
CATCTTTGTGAAAGATGGCAAAGTAAGTGGCTTTATTGATCTTGGGAGAAGCGGCAGGGCGGACAAGTGG
TATGACATTGCCTTCTGCGTCCGGTCGCTCAGGGAGGATATCGGGGAAGAACAGTATGTCGAGCTATTTT
TTGACTTACTGGGGATCAAGCCTGATTGGGAGAAAATAAAATATTATATTTTACTGGATGAATTGTTTTA
GGAGCTGGAGCGGCGTAACCGTCGCACAGGAAGGACAGAGAAAGCGCGGATCTGGGAAGTGACGGACAGA
ACGGTCAGGACCTGGATTGGGGAGGCGGTTGCCGCCGCTGCTGCTGACGGTGTGACGTTCTCTGTTCCGG
TCACACCACATACGTTCCGCCATTCCTATGCGATGCACATGCTGTATGCCGGTATACCGCTGAAAGTTCT
GCAAAGCCTGATGGGACATAAGTCCATCAGTTCAACGGAAGTCTACACGAAGGTTTTTGCGCTGGATGTG
GCTGCCCGGCTCCGGGTGCAGTTTGCGATGCCGGAGTCTGATGCGGTTGCGATGCTGAAACAATTATCCT
GAGAATAAATGCCTTGGCCTTTATATGGAAATGTGGAACTGAGTGGATATGCTGTTTTTGTCTGTTAAAC
AGAGAAGCTGGCTGTTATCCACTGAGAAGCGAACGAAACAGTCGGGAAAATCTCCCATTATCGTAGAGAT
CCGCATTATTAATCTCAGGAGCCTGTGTAGCGTTTATAGGAAGTAGTGTTCTGTCATGATGCCTGCAAGC
GGTAACGAAAACGATTTGAATATGCCTTCAGGAACAATAGAAATCTTCGTGCGGTGTTACGTTGAAGTGG
AGCGGATTATGTCAGCAATGGACAGAACAACCTAATGAACACAGAACCATGATGTGGTCTGTCCTTTTAC
AGCCAGTAGTGCTCGCCGCAGTCGAGCGACAGGGCGAAGCCCTCGAGTGAGCGAGGAAGCACCAGGGAAC
AGCACTTATATATTCTGCTTACACACGATGCCTGAAAAAACTTCCCTTGGGGTTATCCACTTATCCACGG
GGATATTTTTATAATTATTTTTTTTATAGTTTTTAGATCTTCTTTTTTAGAGCGCCTTGTAGGCCTTTAT
CCATGCTGGTTCTAGAGAAGGTGTTGTGACAAATTGCCCTTTCAGTGTGACAAATCACCCTCAAATGACA
GTCCTGTCTGTGACAAATTGCCCTTAACCCTGTGACAAATTGCCCTCAGAAGAAGCTGTTTTTTCACAAA
GTTATCCCTGCTTATTGACTCTTTTTTATTTAGTGTGACAATCTAAAAACTTGTCACACTTCACATGGAT
CTGTCATGGCGGAAACAGCGGTTATCAATCACAAGAAACGTAAAAATAGCCCGCGAATCGTCCAGTCAAA
CGACCTCACTGAGGCGGCATATAGTCTCTCCCGGGATCAAAAACGTATGCTGTATCTGTTCGTTGACCAG
ATCAGAAAATCTGATGGCACCCTACAGGAACATGACGGTATCTGCGAGATCCATGTTGCTAAATATGCTG
AAATATTCGGATTGACCTCTGCGGAAGCCAGTAAGGATATACGGCAGGCATTGAAGAGTTTCGCYGGGAA
GGAAGTGGTTTTTTATCGCCCTGAAGAGGATGCCGGCGATGAAAAAGGCTATGAATCTTTTCCTTGGTTT
ATCAAACGTGCGCACAGTCCATCCAGAGGGCTTTACAGTGTACATATCAACCCATATCTCATTCCCTTCT
TTATCGGGTTACAGAACCGGTTTACGCAGTTTCGGCTTAGTGAAACAAAAGAAATCACCAATCCGTATGC
CATGCGTTTATACGAATCCCTGTGTCAGTATCGTAAGCCGGATGGCTCAGGCATCGTGTCTCTGAAAATC
GACTGGATCATAGAGCGTTACCAGCTGCCTCAAAGTTACCAGCGTATGCCTGACTTCCGCCGCCGCTTCC
TGCAGGTCTGTGTTAATGAGATCAACAGCAGAACTCCAATGCGCCTCTCATACATTGAGAAAAAGAAAGG
CCGCCAGACGACTCATATCGTATTTTCCTTCCGCGATATCACTTCCATGACGACAGGATAGTCTGAGGGT
TATCTGTCACAGATTTGAGGGTGGTTCGTCACATTTGTTCTGACCTACTGAGGGTAATTTGTCACAGTTT
TGCTGTTTCCTTCAGCCTGCATGGATTTTCTCATACTTTTTGAACTGTAATTTTTAAGGAAGCCAAATTT
GAGGGCAGTTTGTCACAGTTGATTTCCTTCTCTTTCCCTTCGTCATGTGACCTGATATCGGGGGTTAGTT
CGTCATCATTGATGAGGGTTGATTATCACAGTTTATTACTCTGAATTGGCTATCCGCGTGTGTACCTCTA
CCTGGAGTTTTTCCCACGGTGGATATTTCTTCTTGCGCTGAGCGTAAGAGCTATCTGACAGAACAGTTCT
TCTTTGCTTCCTCGCCAGTTCGCTCGCTATGCTCGGTTACACGGCTGCGGCGAGCGCTAGTGATAATAAG
TGACTGAGGTATGTGGTGTTCTTATCTCCTTTTGTAGTGTTGCTCTTATTTTAAACAACTTTGCGGTTTT
TTGATGACTTTGCGATTTTGTTGTTGCTTTGCAGTAAATTGCAAGATTTAATAAAAAAACGCAAAGCAAT
GATTAAAGGATGTTCAGAATGAAACTCATGGAAACACTTAACCAGTGCATAAACGCTGGTCATGAAATGA
CGAAGGCTATCGCCATTGCACAGTTTAATGATGACAGCCCGGAAGCGAGGAAAATAACCCGGCGCTGGAG
AATAGGTGAAGCAGCGGATTTAGTTGGGGTTTCTTCTCAGGCTATCAGAGATGCCGAGAAAGCAGGGCGA
CTACCGCACCCGGATATGGAAATTCGAGGACGGGTTGAGCAACGTGTTGGTTATACAATTGAACAAATTA
ATCATATGCGTGATGTGTTTGGTACGCGATTGCGACGTGCTGAGGACGTATTTCCACCGGTGATCGGGGT
TGCTGCCCATAAAGGTGGCGTTTACAAAACCTCAGTTTCTGTTCATCTTGCTCAGGATCTGGCTCTGAAG
GGGCTACGTGTTTTGCTCGTGGAAGGTAACGACCCCCAGGGAACAGCCTCAATGTATCACGGATGGGTAC
CAGATCTTCATATTCATGCAGAAGATACTCTCCTGCCTTTCTATCTTGGGGAAAAGGACGATGTCACTTA
TGCAATAAAGCCCACTTGCTGGCCGGGGCTTGACATTATTCCTTCCTGTCTGGCTCTGCACCGTATTGAA
ACTGAGTTAATGGGCAAATTTGATGAAGGTAAACTGCCCACCGATCCACACCTGATGCTCCGACTGGCCA
TTGAAACTGTTGCTCATGACTATGATGTCATAGTTATTGACAGCGCGCCTAACCTGGGTATCGGCACGAT
TAATGTCGTATGTGCTGCTGATGTGCTGATTGTTCCCACGCCTGCTGAGTTGTTTGACTACACCTCCGCA
CTGCAGTTTTTCGATATGCTTCGTGATCTGCTCAAGAACGTTGATCTTAAAGGGTTCGAGCCTGATGTAC
GTATTTTGCTTACCAAATACAGCAATAGTAATGGCTCTCAGTCCCCGTGGATGGAGGAGCAAATTCGGGA
TGCCTGGGGAAGCATGGTTCTAAAAAATGTTGTACGTGAAACGGATGAAGTTGGTAAAGGTCAGATCCGG
ATGAGAACTGTTTTTGAACAGGCCATTGATCAACGCAGTTCAACTGGTGCCTGGAGAAATGCTCTTTCTA
TTTGGGAACCTGTCTGCAATGAAATTTTCGATCGTCTGATTAAACCACGCTGGGAGATTAGATAATGAAG
CGTGCGCCTGTTATTCCAAAACATACGCTCAATACTCAACCGGTTGAAGATACTTCGTTATCGACACCAG
CTGCCCCGATGGTGGATTCGTTAATTGCGCGCGTAGGAGTAATGGCTCGCGGTAATGCCATTACTTTGCC
TGTATGTGGTCGGGATGTGAAGTTTACTCTTGAAGTGCTCCGGGGTGATAGTGTTGAGAAAACCTCTCGG
GTATGGTCAGGTAATGAACGTGACCAGGAGCTGCTTACTGAGGACGCACTGGATGATCTCATCCCTTCTT
TTCTACTGACTGGTCAACAGACACCGGCGTTCGGTCGAAGAGTATCTGGTGTCATAGAAATTGCCGATGG
GAGTCGCCGTCGTAAAGCTGCTGCACTTACCGAAAGTGATTATCGTGTTCTGGTTGGCGAGCTGGATGAT
GAGCAGATGGCTGCATTATCCAGATTGGGTAACGATTATCGCCCAACAAGTGCTTATGAACGTGGTCAGC
GTTATGCAAGCCGATTGCAGAATGAATTTGCTGGAAATATTTCTGCGCTGGCTGATGCGGAAAATATTTC
ACGTAAGATTATTACCCGCTGTATCAACACCGCCAAATTGCCTAAATCAGTTGTTGCTCTTTTTTCTCAC
CCCGGTGAACTATCTGCCCGGTCAGGTGATGCACTTCAAAAAGCCTTTACAGATAAAGAGGAATTACTTA
AGCAGCAGGCATCTAACCTTCATGAGCAGAAAAAAGCTGGGGTGATATTTGAAGCTGAAGAAGTTATCAC
TCTTTTAACTTCTGTGCTTAAAACGTCATCTGCATCAAGAACTAGTTTAAGCTCACGACATCAGTTTGCT
CCTGGAGCGACAGTATTGTATAAGGGCGATAAAATGGTGCTTAACCTGGACAGGTCACGTGTTCCAACTG
AGTGTATAGAGAAAATTGAGGCCATTCTTAAGGAACTTGAAAAGCCAGCACCCTGATGCGACCACGTTTT
AGTCTACGTTTATCTGTCTTTACTTAATGTCCTTTGTTACAGGCCAGAAAGCATAACTGGCCTGAATATT
CTCTCTGGGCCCACTGTTCCACTTGTATCGTCGGTCTGATAATCAGACTGGGACCACGGTCCCACTCGTA
TCGTCGGTCTGATTATTAGTCTGGGACCACGGTCCCACTCGTATCGTCGGTCTGATTATTAGTCTGGGAC
CACGGTCCCACTCGTATCGTCGGTCTGATAATCAGACTGGGACCACGGTCCCACTCGTATCGTCGGTCTG
ATTATTAGTCTGGGACCATGGTCCCACTCGTATCGTCGGTCTGATTATTAGTCTGGGACCACGGTCCCAC
TCGTATCGTCGGTCTGATTATTAGTCTGGAACCACGGTCCCACTCGTATCGTCGGTCTGATTATTAGTCT
GGGACCACGGTCCCACTCGTATCGTCGGTCTGATTATTAGTCTGGGACCACGATCCCACTCGTGTTGTCG
GTCTGATTATCGGTCTGGGACCACGGTCCCACTTGTATTGTCGATCAGACTATCAGCGTGAGACTACGAT
TCCATCAATGCCTGTCAAGGGCAAGTATTGACATGTCGTCGTAACCTGTAGAACGGAGTAACCTCGGTGT
GCGGTTGTATGCCTGCTGTGGATTGCTGCTGTGTCCTGCTTATCCACAACATTTTGCGCACGGTTATGTG
GACAAAATACCTGGTTACCCAGGCCGTGCCGGCACGTTAACCGGGCTGCATCCGATGCAAGTGTGTCGCT
GTCGACGCAAGCGGCCGCA
Features (pLannotate 1.2.2; 18 found; start..end, strand, type, name):
    224..812     +  rep_origin     ori: high-copy-number ColE1/pMB1/pBR322/pUC origin of replication
    995..1087    +  CDS            lacI (fragment): lac repressor; lacI; The lac repressor binds to the lac operator to inhibit transcription in E. coli. This inhibition can be relieved by adding lactose or isopropyl-β-D-thiogalactopyranoside (IPTG).
   1100..1121    +  protein_bind   CAP binding site: CAP binding activates transcription in the presence of cAMP. E. coli catabolite activator protein
   1136..1166    +  promoter       lac promoter: promoter for the E. coli lac operon
   1174..1190    +  protein_bind   lac operator: The lac repressor binds to the lac operator to inhibit transcription in E. coli. This inhibition can be relieved by adding lactose or isopropyl-β-D-thiogalactopyranoside (IPTG). lac repressor encoded by lacI
   1227..1283    -  misc_feature   MCS: pUC18/19 multiple cloning site
   1280..1437    +  CDS            lacZα (fragment): LacZα fragment of β-galactosidase; lacZ fragment
   1443..1542    -  misc_feature   bom (fragment): basis of mobility region from pBR322
   1692..1796    +  promoter       AmpR promoter: bla
   1797..2591    +  CDS            KanR: aminoglycoside phosphotransferase; aphA-3; confers resistance to kanamycin
   2595..2939    +  CDS            resD (fragment): REDF_ECOLI - Also known as D. Protein inferred from homology: Swiss-Prot protein existence level 3. Acts as a repressor of transcription and as a site-specific resolvase that cleaves at the RfsF site. From Escherichia coli (strain K12).
   3406..3625    +  rep_origin     ori2: secondary origin of replication for the bacterial F plasmid; also known as oriS
   3716..4468    +  CDS            repE: REPE1_ECOLI - Also known as E, rep. Experimental evidence at protein level: Swiss-Prot protein existence level 1. Replication initiator in the monomeric form, and autogenous repressor in the dimeric form. From Escherichia coli (strain K12).
   4474..4724    +  misc_feature   incC: incC; incompatibility region of the bacterial F plasmid
   5050..6225    +  CDS            sopA: partitioning protein for the bacterial F plasmid; sopA
   6225..7193    +  CDS            sopB: SOPB_ECOLI - Also known as B. Experimental evidence at protein level: Swiss-Prot protein existence level 1. Control of plasmid partitioning; required to recognize the cis-acting. Binds specifically with the DNA segment containing the sopC region. SopB is trans-acting. From Escherichia coli (strain K12).
   7269..7742    +  misc_feature   sopC: sopC; centromere-like partitioning region of the bacterial F plasmid
   7842..1       +  CDS            yuaZ (fragment) (across the origin): YUAZ_ECO57 - Protein predicted: Swiss-Prot protein existence level 4. From Escherichia coli O157:H7.
