[The description below was written by a language model from this plasmid's Addgene catalogue record and pLannotate feature annotations shown in this document.]
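Description:
pMXBK_bFq is a synthetic-biology assembly vector from the MetClo system, a methylase-assisted hierarchical DNA assembly method that uses a single type IIS restriction enzyme throughout. This version is designed for BsaI-based MetClo and carries adaptor sequences of the "b-q" type, which define the overhangs flanking the assembled product. The exact positions of the BsaI sites and adaptors are not annotated in the feature table. The plasmid is about 8 kb, is propagated in E. coli, and is selected with kanamycin through an aminoglycoside phosphotransferase gene (aphA-3) driven by the bla (AmpR) promoter.

The backbone is built on the F plasmid replicon: ori2 (oriS), the repE initiator, the incC incompatibility region and the sopA/sopB/sopC partitioning system. Together these give stable, tightly controlled maintenance of the kind used in BAC vectors to hold large inserts. Fragments of resD and yuaZ are carried over from the F-derived sequence. The table also annotates a ColE1/pUC-type high-copy origin next to the LacZα cassette, which matches the catalogue listing of "high copy" for the empty vector. Whether this origin is removed along with the LacZα cassette during assembly is not stated in the record.

The recorded insert is a LacZα screening cassette, comprising a CAP binding site, lac promoter and operator, a pUC18/19-type multiple cloning site and a lacZα fragment, with small lacI and bom remnants alongside. In vectors of this type the cassette is normally replaced by the assembled DNA, so that correct clones can be found by blue/white screening. The vector is intended as a recipient for multi-fragment assemblies, with the F origin making it suited to large constructs.
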