Addgene plasmid #114259: pMXBK_bFq
Purpose: POC12401, MetClo assembly vector with F replication origin and kanamycin resistance for BsaI-based MetClo, adaptor sequence type b-q
Depositing lab: Christopher A. O'Callaghan. Depositing organization: University of Oxford. Publication: MetClo: methylase-assisted hierarchical DNA assembly using a single type IIS restriction enzyme. Lin D, O'Callaghan CA. Nucleic Acids Res. 2018 Jul 9. pii: 5050631. doi: 10.1093/nar/gky596. PubMed 29986052.
Backbone
  Vector backbone: pMXBK
  Vector type: Synthetic Biology
Growth in bacteria
  Bacterial resistance: Kanamycin, 50 μg/mL
  Growth temperature: 37°C
  Growth strain: DH5alpha
  Copy number: High Copy
Gene/Insert
  Gene/Insert name: LacZalpha
  Species: Synthetic
  Cloning method: Restriction Enzyme; 5′ cloning site unknown (unknown if destroyed)
Terms and licenses: Academic/Nonprofit Terms; Industry Terms: Not Available to Industry
How to cite: pMXBK_bFq was a gift from Christopher A. O'Callaghan (Addgene plasmid # 114259 ; http://n2t.net/addgene:114259 ; RRID:Addgene_114259)
